>Addgene plasmid #86977 | mCherry-PA(WT)-Vav2 | addgene full sequence | sequence record 173516 | Addgene NGS Result
CACTACTTCTGGAATAGCTCAGAGGCCGAGGCGGCCTCGGCCTCTGCATAAATAAAAAAAATTAGTCAGC
CATGGGGCGGAGAATGGGCGGAACTGGGCGGAGTTAGGGGCGGGATGGGCGGAGTTAGGGGCGGGACTAT
GGTTGCTGACTAATTGAGATGCATGCTTTGCATACTTCTGCCTGCTGGGGAGCCTGGGGACTTTCCACAC
CTGGTTGCTGACTAATTGAGATGCATGCTTTGCATACTTCTGCCTGCTGGGGAGCCTGGGGACTTTCCAC
ACCCTAACTGACACACATTCCACAGCTGGTTCTTTCCGCCTCAGGACTCTTCCTTTTTCAATATTATTGA
AGCATTTATCAGGGTTATTGTCTCATGAGCGGATACATATTTGAATGTATTTAGAAAAATAAACAAATAG
GGGTTCCGCGCACATTTCCCCGAAAAGTGCCACCTG
[124 nt withheld, positions 457-580]
C
[91 nt withheld, positions 582-672]
A
[49 nt withheld, positions 674-722]
CCTTTGACGTTGGAGTCCACGTTCTTT
[37 nt withheld, positions 750-786]
ACCCTATCTCGGTCTATTCTTTTGATTTATAAGGGATTTTGCCGATTTCGGCCTATTGGTTAAAAAATGA
GCTGATTTAACAAAAATTTAACGCGAATTTTAACAAAATATTAACGCTTACAATTTACGCCTTAAGATAC
ATTGATGAGTTTGGACAAACCACAACTAGAATGCAGTGAAAAAAATGCTTTATTTGTGAAATTTGTGATG
CTATTGCTTTATTTGTAACCATTATAAGCTGCAATAAACAAGTTAACAACAACAATTGCATTCATTTTAT
GTTTCAGGTTCAGGGGGAGGTGTGGGAGGTTTTTTAAAGCAAGTAAAACCTCTACAAATGTGGTATGGCT
GATTATGATCAGTTATCTAGAACGGGTCCTGTCCAGGTCTCGTCCTCACTGGACGCCTTCCTCTTCCACG
TACGTCGAAGGAAACCAACCGATCCGCCCATTTGTCTCTCCTTTCCACCAGCCCTGGTCCCCACCAATTC
GGCTGTAGATCTTCACCACATCACCTTCTCGCAGTGACAGCTCCCGCATGTCTCGAGCAGCAAAGTTGTA
CCTGGCCACGGCTGTGCCGATGACCCGCGGTGTGAACACTGGAGACCGGCTTGAGGCCCTGCTGGTGGTT
CGCTCCCGAGACTTGTAGGGGAACTTGAGTGTAGTGTCCAACTGCTTGAAGCTTTCCTTGAGTGAGTGAC
ACTGGTAGTACTCCACCAGCTCCAGGAGGCTCTCAAACTTCTTAGCTTCCGTGATGTGGATCCAGCTATC
TTTCTCCACCACCTTGATATGTTTCACCTCATCATTGAACTTGATGCTGATGGCGAAGCGTTCTGCCTCT
GCTGGACGCTCTCTGATGAGGTAGGTCCCACTGGCATGAGATTTGAGCAGATTGTCCGTCTGCTGCCGTT
CCATGTTGCCAGCAAACCACGGGTAGGCAGTGTAATCGATCTCCCGGGATGGTGGGCGGCCAGTAGGCGG
CCTTCCATCCACTGGGCAGGGCTTCACAGATGAGCTGGGAAAATACCCTGACTTCCTGGTTTGAACCAGC
CGCCCTTCCCACCAAGGAGAATCGGGGTCACCCCGGAGCAGTTCTATCACGTCTCCTGTCTGGAAGGTCA
ACACAGGCTTCCCAGGAGGGGCTGGGTTACCATGGTAATTCTGCACAGCAACCATCTTGGGACCTGGTCC
TGCTCCAGGAGCATCCACATCTGCAGGTGAACTCATCTTGCAGGGGGGGATCACCTCCAGGCATTCCTTG
TGTGCCCCGACGCCACATCTGGTACACAGGTATCCCTGGTAGAAGGTACCCCTGAGAAACATCTTGCAGG
CTTTGCAGTTGGTAGTCTTGTCGAATGTGTACATCTGGAAGCTATGATGGTTGGCATTGGCCTTATCTGG
CTTGATGTTTGACATGGCCATCTCGAACTGCTCCATCCACTTCCGCTTCATGTCTTCCGTCTTGCAGAAG
AACTGAAAGCCTTGCTTTCCTTGGAGGTGAATCAGGTAGAAGCCATAGGACCACTTCTTGATGTCCTTGT
TGTGCATCGGGTCATCGGTCATCTTGTGGAAGAGCAGCTCAATGACCTCCTTCAGCTCATAGCTGTAGCC
CTTCCTCTTGCACACGATGACCACCTTGTCAAATAGGAACAGGTACCTGTCTTGCTTGGTGTGGTTGACT
ATGGACCGGACTTTAAGCTCCCCGTCAATCTTTGGCCTCCCAAATTCCTCCAGCTTCACTTGCAGGTTTT
CTATGGAGCACTGGAACTCGCTAATCTTCTTCAAGGTCTCCTTGTCCCGCTTCACTTCATTGATGTACAT
GGCCAAGTCCTGCATGGCTTCCAGGGCTTCTTTGAGCTGTTGTCTTTCTGGTCGGTCTGCAGAATGGCTC
AGGAGCTCCTTGAGCAGCAGGTGGTACTTCAGCACCCGTTGCATGGGCACCACCAGCAGGTCTTGCAGCT
TGAACTTGCCATCCTGAACCCTGAGTGTGCACTCCTCCACTTTCTGCCTGAAGTCCTCTCGGCTGGCGAG
GAGCTGGTTCAGTGTACTCTGAGCGTGTTCCATGTGGCTACAGTACTCTCCATAGATCAGGAGCCTTTCC
TTAAACTCCAGAAAGACCTTAGCCAGGGTACTGCCACCAGCCATCATGGACACATCGATGGCTCGCAGAA
AGCTGTGATGCACCTTGATGAGGTCCTCCAGGTTGATGAAGACAGCAGCCATATCCGCCGGGCTCAGCAC
CAGCCGCAAGGGACCCATGTAGTTCTTCTCAATGTCCTCCAGGGTGCGGTAGTACTTGGCCTCGGTCTCC
TGAATCTCTAACAAGCAGCAGCTTCTCTTGTCGTCCTCAGTCATGCCCATTTTCATGGGCTGCTGCACCT
CCACCTTGATGATGTCCTCATAAATGTCATCTCCTTCATCTTCACACGGGACACAGTCGTAGATGTCCTC
ACCCAGGTCATGCTCGTCAGCCAGCTCTTCCAGGCTCCGGTAGACGTCGTCATCATTTTCAGCTGTCTCC
TCTGATGGAAATGGCCTGATCCCTTTGCTCTGTGCGATGCTGTGCAGGGACAGACGGGACACTGCAGAGA
TGACCTTCCCGAAGTCTCGGACATCAAAGAGGTCGAAAGGGTCAAACAGCTCACTGTTTCTTAGTCCAAA
TTTGTCATGGCAGACTTTGAGGAAGGTGCGAATATTCTTCAGACACAAGAACTGGGACATCTGCGGCCGG
AAGTTGATGTCCTTAAGGTCGATGGAACCGGGGGAGAGGTTGTGCAGCAGCTGGCACAGAAGGACGCCGT
CGCGCAGCGCCTGCGCCAGGTCGAAGACCACCGCACCACTGCCAAGTTCTTTTGCCGCCTCATCAATATT
TTCTGCAGTTTTCTTAATCAGCATGACTCCCTCTCTCTCGGCAGCATCTCGGACATGCTCAGTTCCATCC
AACTGAACCCCAATAAAGTACTGGACATCTCCCTTCTGATCTCGCATAGGCTGCAAGTGAAAGAGGTTCC
AGAACTTTTTACCACTCTTTGTATAATTAATCAGCTGAACAGTGACCTCTGTTTGGTTATCTATGGCATC
TCTAATTTTTCTCACTGTCGCGCGATCAGTTTCAGGACCTTGTAGAAACCTGCAGTTTCTTCCCAAAATT
TCTTCACGGCTATATTCTGTCAACTGCAAGAAACTATCGGACGCGAATATAATGGGATTATCTGGCAATC
TTGGGTCAGTAATGACAAAGTTCTTCTCAATACGTTCAAGTGTAGTAGCCAAACCTGATCCCGAGGGCCA
CACGACGCGGTGGTTGGGCGGCAGGACCTTGCAGTCGATGAGCCAGCGGCCGCATTGCCGCCACTGCTCC
ATTCCGGACTTGTACAGCTCGTCCATGCCGCCGGTGGAGTGGCGGCCCTCGGCGCGTTCGTACTGTTCCA
CGATGGTGTAGTCCTCGTTGTGGGAGGTGATGTCCAACTTGATGTTGACGTTGTAGGCGCCGGGCAGCTG
CACGGGCTTCTTGGCCTTGTAGGTGGTCTTGACCTCAGCGTCGTAGTGGCCGCCGTCCTTCAGCTTCAGC
CTCTGCTTGATCTCGCCCTTCAGGGCGCCGTCCTCGGGGTACATCCGCTCGGAGGAGGCCTCCCAGCCCA
TGGTCTTCTTCTGCATTACGGGGCCGTCGGAGGGGAAGTTGGTGCCGCGCAGCTTCACCTTGTAGATGAA
CTCGCCGTCCTGCAGGGAGGAGTCCTGGGTCACGGTCACCACGCCGCCGTCCTCGAAGTTCATCACGCGC
TCCCACTTGAAGCCCTCGGGGAAGGACAGCTTCAAGTAGTCGGGGATGTCGGCGGGGTGCTTCACGTAGG
CCTTGGAGCCGTACATGAACTGAGGGGACAGGATGTCCCAGGCGAAGGGCAGGGGGCCACCCTTGGTCAC
CTTCAGCTTGGCGGTCTGGGTGCCCTCGTAGGGGCGGCCCTCGCCCTCGCCCTCGATCTCGAACTCGTGG
CCGTTCACGGAGCCCTCCATGTGCACCTTGAAGCGCATGAACTCCTTGATGATGGCCATGTTATCCTCCT
CGCCCTTGCTCACCATGGTGCTAGCGGATCTGACGGTTCACTAAACCAGCTCTGCTTATATAGACCTCCC
ACCGTACACGCCTACCGCCCATTTGCGTCAATGGGGCGGAGTTGTTACGACATTTTGGAAAGTCCCGTTG
ATTTTGGTGCCAAAACAAACTCCCATTGACGTCAATGGGGTGGAGACTTGGAAATCCCCGTGAGTCAAAC
CGCTATCCACGCCCATTGATGTACTGCCAAAACCGCATCACCATGGTAATAGCGATGACTAATACGTAGA
TGTACTGCCAAGTAGGAAAGTCCCATAAGGTCATGTACTGGGCATAATGCCAGGCGGGCCATTTACCGTC
ATTGACGTCAATAGGGGGCGTACTTGGCATATGATACACTTGATGTACTGCCAAGTGGGCAGTTTACCGT
AAATACTCCACCCATTGACGTCAATGGAAAGTCCCTATTGGCGTTACTATGGGAACATACGTCATTATTG
ACGTCAATGGGCGGGGGTCGTTGGGCGGTCAGCCAGGCGGGCCATTTACCGTAAGTTATGTAACGCGGAA
CTCCATATATGGGCTATGAACTAATGACCCCGTAATTGATTACTATTAATAACTAATGCATGGCGGTAAT
ACGGTTATCCACAGAATCAGGGGATAACGCAGGAAAGAACATGTGAGCAAAAGGCCAGCAAAAGGCCAGG
AACCGTAAAAAGGCCGCGTTGCTGGCGTTTTTCCATAGGCTCCGCCCCCCTGACGAGCATCACAAAAATC
GACGCTCAAGTCAGAGGTGGCGAAACTCGACAGGACTATAAAGATACCAGGCGTTTCCCCCTGGAAGCTC
CCTCGTGCGCTCTCCTGTTCCGACCCTGCCGCTTACCGGATACCTGTCCGCCTTTCTCCCTTCGGGAAGC
GTGGCGCTTTCTCATAGCTCACGCTGTAGGTATCTCAGTTCGGTGTAGGTCGTTCGCTCCAAGCTGGGCT
GTGTGCACGAACCCCCCGTTCAGCCCGACCGCTGCGCCTTATCCGGTAACTATCGTCTTGAGTCCAACCC
GGTAAGACACGACTTATCGCCACTGGCAGCAGCCACTGGTAACAGGATTAGCAGAGCGAGGTATGTAGGC
GGTGATACAGAGTTCTTGAAGTGGTGGCCTAACTACGGCTACACTAGAAGAACAGTATTTGGTATCTGCG
CTCTGCTGAAGCCAGTTACCTTCGGAAAAAGAGTTGGTAGCTCTTGATCCGGCAAACAAACCACCGCTGG
TAGCGGTGGTTTTTTTGTTTGCAAGCAGCAGATTACGCGCAGAAAAAAAGGATCTCAAGAAGATCCTTTG
ATCTTTTCTACGGGGTCTGACGCTCAGTGGAACGAAAACTCACGTTAAGGGATTTTGGTCATGAGATTAT
CAAAAAGGATCTTCACCTAGATCCTTTTAAATTAAAAATGAAGTTTTAAATCAATCTAAAGTATATATGA
GTAACCTGAGGCTATGGCAGGGCCTGCCGCCCCGACGTTGGCTGCGAGCCCTGGGCCTTCACCCGAACTT
GGGGGGTGGGGTGGGGAAAAGGAAGAAACGCGGGCGTATTGGCCCCAATGGGGTCTCGGTGGGGTATCGA
CAGAGTGCCAGCCCTGGGACCGAACCCCGCGTTTATGAACAAACGACCCAACACCGTGCGTTTTATTCTG
TCTTTTTATTGCCGTCATAGCGCGGGTTCCTTCCGGTATTGTCTCCTTCCGTGTTTCAGTTAGCCTCCCC
CTAGGGTGGGCGAAGAACTCCAGCATGAGATCCCCGCGCTGGAGGATCATCCAGCCGGCGTCCCGGAAAA
CGATTCCGAAGCCCAACCTTTCATAGAAGGCGGCGGTGGAATCGAAATCTCGTGATGGCAGGTTGGGCGT
CGCTTGGTCGGTCATTTCGAACCCCAGAGTCCCGCTCAGAAGAACTCGTCAAGAAGGCGATAGAAGGCGA
TGCGCTGCGAATCGGGAGCGGCGATACCGTAAAGCACGAGGAAGCGGTCAGCCCATTCGCCGCCAAGCTC
TTCAGCAATATCACGGGTAGCCAACGCTATGTCCTGATAGCGGTCCGCCACACCCAGCCGGCCACAGTCG
ATGAATCCAGAAAAGCGGCCATTTTCCACCATGATATTCGGCAAGCAGGCATCGCCATGGGTCACGACGA
GATCCTCGCCGTCGGGCATGCTCGCCTTGAGCCTGGCGAACAGTTCGGCTGGCGCGAGCCCCTGATGCTC
TTCGTCCAGATCATCCTGATCGACAAGACCGGCTTCCATCCGAGTACGTGCTCGCTCGATGCGATGTTTC
GCTTGGTGGTCGAATGGGCAGGTAGCCGGATCAAGCGTATGCAGCCGCCGCATTGCATCAGCCATGATGG
ATACTTTCTCGGCAGGAGCAAGGTGAGATGACAGGAGATCCTGCCCCGGCACTTCGCCCAATAGCAGCCA
GTCCCTTCCCGCTTCAGTGACAACGTCGAGCACAGCTGCGCAAGGAACGCCCGTCGTGGCCAGCCACGAT
AGCCGCGCTGCCTCGTCTTGCAGTTCATTCAGGGCACCGGACAGGTCGGTCTTGACAAAAAGAACCGGGC
GCCCCTGCGCTGACAGCCGGAACACGGCGGCATCAGAGCAGCCGATTGTCTGTTGTGCCCAGTCATAGCC
GAATAGCCTCTCCACCCAAGCGGCCGGAGAACCTGCGTGCAATCCATCTTGTTCAATCATGCGAAACGAT
CCTCATCCTGTCTCTTGATCGATCTTTGCAAAAGCCTAGGCCTCCAAAAAAGCCTCCT
Features (pLannotate 1.2.2; 14 found; start..end, strand, type, name):
    326..430     -  promoter       AmpR promoter: bla
    457..885     +  rep_origin     f1 ori (sequence partly withheld): f1 bacteriophage origin of replication; arrow indicates direction of (+) strand synthesis
    919..1040    -  polyA_signal   SV40 poly(A) signal: SV40 polyadenylation signal
   1063..1147    -  CDS            large T antigen (fragment): large T antigen from SV40 (simian virus 40)
   1185..4148    -  CDS            Vav2: VAV2_MOUSE - Experimental evidence at protein level: Swiss-Prot protein existence level 1. Guanine nucleotide exchange factor for the Rho family of Ras- related GTPases. Plays an important role in angiogenesis. Its recruitment by phosphorylated EPHA2 is critical for EFNA1-induced RAC1 GTPase activation and vascular endothelial cell migration and assembly. From Mus musculus (Mouse).
   4155..4862    -  CDS            mCherry: mCherry is a basic (constitutively fluorescent) red fluorescent protein published in 2004, derived from Discosoma sp.. It is reported to be a very rapidly-maturing monomer with low acid sensitivity.
   4894..5097    -  promoter       CMV promoter: human cytomegalovirus (CMV) immediate early promoter
   5098..5401    -  enhancer       CMV enhancer: human cytomegalovirus immediate early enhancer
   5576..6164    -  rep_origin     ori: high-copy-number ColE1/pMB1/pBR322/pUC origin of replication
   6386..6402    +  polyA_signal   bGH poly(A) signal (fragment): bovine growth hormone polyadenylation signal
   6493..6540    -  polyA_signal   HSV TK poly(A) signal: herpes simplex virus thymidine kinase polyadenylation signal (Cole and Stacy, 1985)
   6599..6751    -  CDS            ble (fragment): BLE_KLEPN - Experimental evidence at protein level: Swiss-Prot protein existence level 1. Binding protein with a strong affinity to the bleomycin family of antibiotics. Binds to CL990; an antimitotic-antibiotic compound. From Klebsiella pneumoniae.
   6772..7566    -  CDS            NeoR/KanR: aminoglycoside phosphotransferase from Tn5; aph(3')-II (or nptII); confers resistance to neomycin, kanamycin, and G418 (Geneticin®)
   7601..324     -  promoter       SV40 promoter (across the origin): SV40 enhancer and early promoter
