[The description below was written by a language model from this plasmid's Addgene catalogue record and pLannotate feature annotations shown in this document.]
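Description:
mCherry-PA(WT)-Vav2 is a mammalian expression plasmid built on the pmCherry backbone (a C1-type fluorescent-protein fusion vector) that encodes a light-sensitive version of the Rho-family guanine nucleotide exchange factor Vav2. It is propagated in E. coli through a high-copy ColE1/pUC-type origin and selected with kanamycin. The NeoR/KanR aminoglycoside phosphotransferase gene is preceded by both the bacterial bla promoter and the SV40 enhancer/early promoter and ends with the HSV TK polyadenylation signal, so the same marker can confer G418 resistance in mammalian cells. An f1 origin is also present.

The expression cassette is driven by the human CMV immediate-early enhancer and promoter and terminated by the SV40 poly(A) signal. It encodes mCherry fused at the N terminus of mouse Vav2. According to the catalogue fields, the payload combines a synthetic LOV2 domain (about 450 bp) with the Vav2 DH/PH/ZF catalytic region. LOV2 is a blue-light-sensing flavin-binding domain whose structure loosens on illumination, and the associated publication concerns engineering such induced disorder to control protein activity in living cells.

The feature table does not annotate LOV2 separately. It shows a single Vav2 coding region of nearly 3 kb, considerably longer than the listed 1200 bp DH/PH/ZF insert. This is consistent with LOV2 lying within a larger Vav2 sequence, but the exact insertion site and boundaries are not stated. The purpose field reads "PI(DM)" while the name says "PA(WT)", a discrepancy the record does not resolve. The sequenced length (7,634 nt) is also slightly below the listed total size. The red tag allows expressing cells to be identified during optical control of Vav2 signalling.
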