Addgene plasmid #86977: mCherry-PA(WT)-Vav2
Purpose: PI(DM): Photo-activatable/light sensitive
Depositing lab: Klaus Hahn. Depositing organization: University of North Carolina at Chapel Hill. Publication: Engineering extrinsic disorder to control protein activity in living cells. Dagliyan O, Tarnawski M, Chu PH, Shirvanyants D, Schlichting I, Dokholyan NV, Hahn KM. Science. 2016 Dec 16;354(6318):1441-1444. 10.1126/science.aah3404 PubMed 27980211.
Backbone
  Vector backbone: pmCherry
  Backbone size w/o insert (bp): 3969
  Total vector size (bp): 7716
  Vector type: Mammalian Expression
Growth in bacteria
  Bacterial resistance: Kanamycin, 50 μg/mL
  Growth temperature: 37°C
  Growth strain: DH5alpha
  Copy number: Unknown
Gene/Insert 1
  Gene/Insert name: LOV2
  Species: Synthetic
  Insert size (bp): 447
  Promoter: CMV
  Tag / fusion protein: mCherry (N terminal on backbone)
  Cloning method: Unknown
  Sequencing primers: 5′ CGCAAATGGGCGGTAGGCGTG
Gene/Insert 2
  Gene/Insert name: VAV2 DH/PH/ZF (alt name: VAV2)
  Species: M. musculus (mouse)
  Insert size (bp): 1200
  Entrez Gene: Vav2 (a.k.a. 2810040F13Rik, AI847175, Vav-2)
  Promoter: CMV
  Cloning method: Unknown
  Sequencing primers: 5′ atggagcagtggcggcaatg
Terms and licenses: Academic/Nonprofit Terms; Industry Terms: Not Available to Industry
How to cite: mCherry-PA(WT)-Vav2 was a gift from Klaus Hahn (Addgene plasmid # 86977 ; http://n2t.net/addgene:86977 ; RRID:Addgene_86977)
